>Addgene plasmid #49535 | lentiCRISPR | depositor full sequence | sequence record 73924 | lentiCRISPR sequence 13450 bps
TTAATGTAGTCTTATGCAATACTCTTGTAGTCTTGCAACATGGTAACGATGAGTTAGCAACATGCCTTAC
AAGGAGAGAAAAAGCACCGTGCATGCCGATTGGTGGAAGTAAGGTGGTACGATCGTGCCTTATTAGGAAG
GCAACAGACGGGTCTGACATGGATTGGACGAACCACTGAATTGCCGCATTGCAGAGATATTGTATTTAAG
TGCCTAGCTCGATACATAAACGGGTCTCTCTGGTTAGACCAGATCTGAGCCTGGGAGCTCTCTGGCTAAC
TAGGGAACCCACTGCTTAAGCCTCAATAAAGCTTGCCTTGAGTGCTTCAAGTAGTGTGTGCCCGTCTGTT
GTGTGACTCTGGTAACTAGAGATCCCTCAGACCCTTTTAGTCAGTGTGGAAAATCTCTAGCAGTGGCGCC
CGAACAGGGACTTGAAAGCGAAAGGGAAACCAGAGGAGCTCTCTCGACGCAGGACTCGGCTTGCTGAAGC
GCGCACGGCAAGAGGCGAGGGGCGGCGACTGGTGAGTACGCCAAAAATTTTGACTAGCGGAGGCTAGAAG
GAGAGAGATGGGTGCGAGAGCGTCAGTATTAAGCGGGGGAGAATTAGATCGCGATGGGAAAAAATTCGGT
TAAGGCCAGGGGGAAAGAAAAAATATAAATTAAAACATATAGTATGGGCAAGCAGGGAGCTAGAACGATT
CGCAGTTAATCCTGGCCTGTTAGAAACATCAGAAGGCTGTAGACAAATACTGGGACAGCTACAACCATCC
CTTCAGACAGGATCAGAAGAACTTAGATCATTATATAATACAGTAGCAACCCTCTATTGTGTGCATCAAA
GGATAGAGATAAAAGACACCAAGGAAGCTTTAGACAAGATAGAGGAAGAGCAAAACAAAAGTAAGACCAC
CGCACAGCAAGCGGCCGCTGATCTTCAGACCTGGAGGAGGAGATATGAGGGACAATTGGAGAAGTGAATT
ATATAAATATAAAGTAGTAAAAATTGAACCATTAGGAGTAGCACCCACCAAGGCAAAGAGAAGAGTGGTG
CAGAGAGAAAAAAGAGCAGTGGGAATAGGAGCTTTGTTCCTTGGGTTCTTGGGAGCAGCAGGAAGCACTA
TGGGCGCAGCGTCAATGACGCTGACGGTACAGGCCAGACAATTATTGTCTGGTATAGTGCAGCAGCAGAA
CAATTTGCTGAGGGCTATTGAGGCGCAACAGCATCTGTTGCAACTCACAGTCTGGGGCATCAAGCAGCTC
CAGGCAAGAATCCTGGCTGTGGAAAGATACCTAAAGGATCAACAGCTCCTGGGGATTTGGGGTTGCTCTG
GAAAACTCATTTGCACCACTGCTGTGCCTTGGAATGCTAGTTGGAGTAATAAATCTCTGGAACAGATTTG
GAATCACACGACCTGGATGGAGTGGGACAGAGAAATTAACAATTACACAAGCTTAATACACTCCTTAATT
GAAGAATCGCAAAACCAGCAAGAAAAGAATGAACAAGAATTATTGGAATTAGATAAATGGGCAAGTTTGT
GGAATTGGTTTAACATAACAAATTGGCTGTGGTATATAAAATTATTCATAATGATAGTAGGAGGCTTGGT
AGGTTTAAGAATAGTTTTTGCTGTACTTTCTATAGTGAATAGAGTTAGGCAGGGATATTCACCATTATCG
TTTCAGACCCACCTCCCAACCCCGAGGGGACCCAGAGAGGGCCTATTTCCCATGATTCCTTCATATTTGC
ATATACGATACAAGGCTGTTAGAGAGATAATTAGAATTAATTTGACTGTAAACACAAAGATATTAGTACA
AAATACGTGACGTAGAAAGTAATAATTTCTTGGGTAGTTTGCAGTTTTAAAATTATGTTTTAAAATGGAC
TATCATATGCTTACCGTAACTTGAAAGTATTTCGATTTCTTGGCTTTATATATCTTGTGGAAAGGACGAA
ACACCGGAGACGGTTGTAAATGAGCACACAAAATACACATGCTAAAATATTATATTCTATGACCTTTATA
AAATCAACCAAAATCTTCTTTTTAATAACTTTAGTATCAATAATTAGAATTTTTATGTTCCTTTTTGCAA
ACTTTTAATAAAAATGAGCAAAATAAAAAAACGCTAGTTTTAGTAACTCGCGTTGTTTTCTTCACCTTTA
ATAATAGCTACTCCACCACTTGTTCCTAAGCGGTCAGCTCCTGCTTCAATCATTTTTTGAGCATCTTCAA
ATGTTCTAACTCCACCAGCTGCTTTAACTAAAGCATTGTCTTTAACAACTGACTTCATTAGTTTAACATC
TTCAAATGTTGCACCTGATTTTGAAAATCCTGTTGATGTTTTAACAAATTCTAATCCAGCTTCAACAGCT
ATTTCACAAGCTTTCATGATTTCTTCTTTTGTTAATAAACAATTTTCCATAATACATTTAACAACATGTG
ATCCAGCTGCTTTTTTTACAGCTTTCATGTCTTCTAAAACTAATTCATAATTTTTGTCTTTTAATGCACC
AATATTTAATACCATATCAATTTCTGTTGCACCATCTTTAATTGCTTCAGAAACTTCGAATGCTTTTGTA
GCTGTTGTGCATGCACCTAGAGGAAAACCTACAACATTTGTTATTCCTACATTTGTGCCTTTTAATAATT
CTTTACAATAGCTTGTTCAATATGAATTAACACAAACTGTTGCAAAATCAAATTCAATTGCTTCATCACA
TAATTGTTTAATTTCAGCTTTCGTAGCATCTTGTTTTAATAATGTGTGATCTATATATTTGTTTAGTTTC
ATTTTTTCTCCTATATATTCATTTTTAATTTTAATTCTTTAATAATTTCGTCTACTTTAACTTTAGCGTT
TTGAACAGATTCACCAACACCTATAAAATAAATTTTTAGTTTAGGTTCAGTTCCACTTGGGCGAACAGCA
AATCATGACTTATCTTCTAAATAAAATTTTAGTAAGTCTTGTCCTGGCATATTATACATTCCATCGATGT
AGTCTTCAACATTAACAACTTTAAGTCCAGCAATTTGAGTTAAGGGTGTTGCTCTCAATGATTTCATTAA
TGGTTCAATTTTTAATTTCTTTTCTTCTGGTTTAAAATTCAAGTTTAAAGTGAAAGTGTAATATGCACCC
ATTTCTTTAAATAAATCTTCTAAATAGTCTACTAATGTTTTATTTTGTTTTTTATAAAATCAAGCAGCCT
CTGCTATTAATATAGAAGCTTGTATTCCATCTTTATCTCTAGCTGAGTCATCAATTACATATCCATAACT
TTCTTCATAAGCAAAAACAAAATTTAATCCGTTATCTTCTTCTTTAGCAATTTCTCTACCCATTCATTTA
AATCCAGTTAAAGTTTTTACAATATTAACTCCATATTTTTCATGAGCGATTCTATCACCCAAATCACTTG
TTACAAAACTTGAATATAGAGCCGGATTTTTTGGAATGCTATTTAAGCGTTTTAGATTTGATAATTTTCA
ATCAATTAAAATTGGTCCTGTTTGATTTCCATCTAATCTTACAAAATGACCATCATGTTTTATTGCCATT
CCAAATCTGTCAGCATCTGGGTCATTCATAATAATAATATCTGCATCATGTTTAATACCATATTCAAGCG
GTATTTTTCATGCAGGATCAAATTCTGGATTTGGATTTACAACATTTTTAAATGTTTCATCTTCAAATGC
ATGCTCTTCAACCTCAATAACGTTATATCCTGATTCACGTAATATTTTTGGGGTAAATTTAGTTCCTGTT
CCATTAACTGCGCTAAAAATAATTTTTAAATCTTTTTTAGCTTCTTGCTCTTTTTTGTACGTCTCTGTTT
TAGAGCTAGAAATAGCAAGTTAAAATAAGGCTAGTCCGTTATCAACTTGAAAAAGTGGCACCGAGTCGGT
GCTTTTTTGAATTCTAGATCTTGAGACAAATGGCAGTATTCATCCACAATTTTAAAAGAAAAGGGGGGAT
TGGGGGGTACAGTGCAGGGGAAAGAATAGTAGACATAATAGCAACAGACATACAAACTAAAGAATTACAA
AAACAAATTACAAAAATTCAAAATTTTCGGGTTTATTACAGGGACAGCAGAGATCCACTTTGGCGCCGGC
TCGAGTGGCTCCGGTGCCCGTCAGTGGGCAGAGCGCACATCGCCCACAGTCCCCGAGAAGTTGGGGGGAG
GGGTCGGCAATTGAACCGGTGCCTAGAGAAGGTGGCGCGGGGTAAACTGGGAAAGTGATGTCGTGTACTG
GCTCCGCCTTTTTCCCGAGGGTGGGGGAGAACCGTATATAAGTGCAGTAGTCGCCGTGAACGTTCTTTTT
CGCAACGGGTTTGCCGCCAGAACACAGGTGTCGTGACGCGGGATCCGCCACCATGGATTACAAAGACGAT
GACGATAAGATGGCCCCAAAGAAGAAGCGGAAGGTCGGTATCCACGGAGTCCCAGCAGCCGACAAGAAGT
ACAGCATCGGCCTGGACATCGGCACCAACTCTGTGGGCTGGGCCGTGATCACCGACGAGTACAAGGTGCC
CAGCAAGAAATTCAAGGTGCTGGGCAACACCGACCGGCACAGCATCAAGAAGAACCTGATCGGAGCCCTG
CTGTTCGACAGCGGCGAAACAGCCGAGGCCACCCGGCTGAAGAGAACCGCCAGAAGAAGATACACCAGAC
GGAAGAACCGGATCTGCTATCTGCAAGAGATCTTCAGCAACGAGATGGCCAAGGTGGACGACAGCTTCTT
CCACAGACTGGAAGAGTCCTTCCTGGTGGAAGAGGATAAGAAGCACGAGCGGCACCCCATCTTCGGCAAC
ATCGTGGACGAGGTGGCCTACCACGAGAAGTACCCCACCATCTACCACCTGAGAAAGAAACTGGTGGACA
GCACCGACAAGGCCGACCTGCGGCTGATCTATCTGGCCCTGGCCCACATGATCAAGTTCCGGGGCCACTT
CCTGATCGAGGGCGACCTGAACCCCGACAACAGCGACGTGGACAAGCTGTTCATCCAGCTGGTGCAGACC
TACAACCAGCTGTTCGAGGAAAACCCCATCAACGCCAGCGGCGTGGACGCCAAGGCCATCCTGTCTGCCA
GACTGAGCAAGAGCAGACGGCTGGAAAATCTGATCGCCCAGCTGCCCGGCGAGAAGAAGAATGGCCTGTT
CGGCAACCTGATTGCCCTGAGCCTGGGCCTGACCCCCAACTTCAAGAGCAACTTCGACCTGGCCGAGGAT
GCCAAACTGCAGCTGAGCAAGGACACCTACGACGACGACCTGGACAACCTGCTGGCCCAGATCGGCGACC
AGTACGCCGACCTGTTTCTGGCCGCCAAGAACCTGTCCGACGCCATCCTGCTGAGCGACATCCTGAGAGT
GAACACCGAGATCACCAAGGCCCCCCTGAGCGCCTCTATGATCAAGAGATACGACGAGCACCACCAGGAC
CTGACCCTGCTGAAAGCTCTCGTGCGGCAGCAGCTGCCTGAGAAGTACAAAGAGATTTTCTTCGACCAGA
GCAAGAACGGCTACGCCGGCTACATTGACGGCGGAGCCAGCCAGGAAGAGTTCTACAAGTTCATCAAGCC
CATCCTGGAAAAGATGGACGGCACCGAGGAACTGCTCGTGAAGCTGAACAGAGAGGACCTGCTGCGGAAG
CAGCGGACCTTCGACAACGGCAGCATCCCCCACCAGATCCACCTGGGAGAGCTGCACGCCATTCTGCGGC
GGCAGGAAGATTTTTACCCATTCCTGAAGGACAACCGGGAAAAGATCGAGAAGATCCTGACCTTCCGCAT
CCCCTACTACGTGGGCCCTCTGGCCAGGGGAAACAGCAGATTCGCCTGGATGACCAGAAAGAGCGAGGAA
ACCATCACCCCCTGGAACTTCGAGGAAGTGGTGGACAAGGGCGCTTCCGCCCAGAGCTTCATCGAGCGGA
TGACCAACTTCGATAAGAACCTGCCCAACGAGAAGGTGCTGCCCAAGCACAGCCTGCTGTACGAGTACTT
CACCGTGTATAACGAGCTGACCAAAGTGAAATACGTGACCGAGGGAATGAGAAAGCCCGCCTTCCTGAGC
GGCGAGCAGAAAAAGGCCATCGTGGACCTGCTGTTCAAGACCAACCGGAAAGTGACCGTGAAGCAGCTGA
AAGAGGACTACTTCAAGAAAATCGAGTGCTTCGACTCCGTGGAAATCTCCGGCGTGGAAGATCGGTTCAA
CGCCTCCCTGGGCACATACCACGATCTGCTGAAAATTATCAAGGACAAGGACTTCCTGGACAATGAGGAA
AACGAGGACATTCTGGAAGATATCGTGCTGACCCTGACACTGTTTGAGGACAGAGAGATGATCGAGGAAC
GGCTGAAAACCTATGCCCACCTGTTCGACGACAAAGTGATGAAGCAGCTGAAGCGGCGGAGATACACCGG
CTGGGGCAGGCTGAGCCGGAAGCTGATCAACGGCATCCGGGACAAGCAGTCCGGCAAGACAATCCTGGAT
TTCCTGAAGTCCGACGGCTTCGCCAACAGAAACTTCATGCAGCTGATCCACGACGACAGCCTGACCTTTA
AAGAGGACATCCAGAAAGCCCAGGTGTCCGGCCAGGGCGATAGCCTGCACGAGCACATTGCCAATCTGGC
CGGCAGCCCCGCCATTAAGAAGGGCATCCTGCAGACAGTGAAGGTGGTGGACGAGCTCGTGAAAGTGATG
GGCCGGCACAAGCCCGAGAACATCGTGATCGAAATGGCCAGAGAGAACCAGACCACCCAGAAGGGACAGA
AGAACAGCCGCGAGAGAATGAAGCGGATCGAAGAGGGCATCAAAGAGCTGGGCAGCCAGATCCTGAAAGA
ACACCCCGTGGAAAACACCCAGCTGCAGAACGAGAAGCTGTACCTGTACTACCTGCAGAATGGGCGGGAT
ATGTACGTGGACCAGGAACTGGACATCAACCGGCTGTCCGACTACGATGTGGACCATATCGTGCCTCAGA
GCTTTCTGAAGGACGACTCCATCGACAACAAGGTGCTGACCAGAAGCGACAAGAACCGGGGCAAGAGCGA
CAACGTGCCCTCCGAAGAGGTCGTGAAGAAGATGAAGAACTACTGGCGGCAGCTGCTGAACGCCAAGCTG
ATTACCCAGAGAAAGTTCGACAATCTGACCAAGGCCGAGAGAGGCGGCCTGAGCGAACTGGATAAGGCCG
GCTTCATCAAGAGACAGCTGGTGGAAACCCGGCAGATCACAAAGCACGTGGCACAGATCCTGGACTCCCG
GATGAACACTAAGTACGACGAGAATGACAAGCTGATCCGGGAAGTGAAAGTGATCACCCTGAAGTCCAAG
CTGGTGTCCGATTTCCGGAAGGATTTCCAGTTTTACAAAGTGCGCGAGATCAACAACTACCACCACGCCC
ACGACGCCTACCTGAACGCCGTCGTGGGAACCGCCCTGATCAAAAAGTACCCTAAGCTGGAAAGCGAGTT
CGTGTACGGCGACTACAAGGTGTACGACGTGCGGAAGATGATCGCCAAGAGCGAGCAGGAAATCGGCAAG
GCTACCGCCAAGTACTTCTTCTACAGCAACATCATGAACTTTTTCAAGACCGAGATTACCCTGGCCAACG
GCGAGATCCGGAAGCGGCCTCTGATCGAGACAAACGGCGAAACCGGGGAGATCGTGTGGGATAAGGGCCG
GGATTTTGCCACCGTGCGGAAAGTGCTGAGCATGCCCCAAGTGAATATCGTGAAAAAGACCGAGGTGCAG
ACAGGCGGCTTCAGCAAAGAGTCTATCCTGCCCAAGAGGAACAGCGATAAGCTGATCGCCAGAAAGAAGG
ACTGGGACCCTAAGAAGTACGGCGGCTTCGACAGCCCCACCGTGGCCTATTCTGTGCTGGTGGTGGCCAA
AGTGGAAAAGGGCAAGTCCAAGAAACTGAAGAGTGTGAAAGAGCTGCTGGGGATCACCATCATGGAAAGA
AGCAGCTTCGAGAAGAATCCCATCGACTTTCTGGAAGCCAAGGGCTACAAAGAAGTGAAAAAGGACCTGA
TCATCAAGCTGCCTAAGTACTCCCTGTTCGAGCTGGAAAACGGCCGGAAGAGAATGCTGGCCTCTGCCGG
CGAACTGCAGAAGGGAAACGAACTGGCCCTGCCCTCCAAATATGTGAACTTCCTGTACCTGGCCAGCCAC
TATGAGAAGCTGAAGGGCTCCCCCGAGGATAATGAGCAGAAACAGCTGTTTGTGGAACAGCACAAGCACT
ACCTGGACGAGATCATCGAGCAGATCAGCGAGTTCTCCAAGAGAGTGATCCTGGCCGACGCTAATCTGGA
CAAAGTGCTGTCCGCCTACAACAAGCACCGGGATAAGCCCATCAGAGAGCAGGCCGAGAATATCATCCAC
CTGTTTACCCTGACCAATCTGGGAGCCCCTGCCGCCTTCAAGTACTTTGACACCACCATCGACCGGAAGA
GGTACACCAGCACCAAAGAGGTGCTGGACGCCACCCTGATCCACCAGAGCATCACCGGCCTGTACGAGAC
ACGGATCGACCTGTCTCAGCTGGGAGGCGACAAGCGTCCTGCTGCTACTAAGAAAGCTGGTCAAGCTAAG
AAAAAGAAAGCTAGCGGCAGCGGCGCCACCAACTTCAGCCTGCTGAAGCAGGCCGGCGACGTGGAGGAGA
ACCCCGGCCCCATGACCGAGTACAAGCCCACGGTGCGCCTCGCCACCCGCGACGACGTCCCCAGGGCCGT
ACGCACCCTCGCCGCCGCGTTCGCCGACTACCCCGCCACGCGCCACACCGTCGATCCGGACCGCCACATC
GAGCGGGTCACCGAGCTGCAAGAACTCTTCCTCACGCGCGTCGGGCTCGACATCGGCAAGGTGTGGGTCG
CGGACGACGGCGCGGCCGTGGCGGTCTGGACCACGCCGGAGAGCGTCGAAGCGGGGGCGGTGTTCGCCGA
GATCGGCCCGCGCATGGCCGAGTTGAGCGGTTCCCGGCTGGCCGCGCAGCAACAGATGGAAGGCCTCCTG
GCGCCGCACCGGCCCAAGGAGCCCGCGTGGTTCCTGGCCACCGTCGGAGTCTCGCCCGACCACCAGGGCA
AGGGTCTGGGCAGCGCCGTCGTGCTCCCCGGAGTGGAGGCGGCCGAGCGCGCCGGGGTGCCCGCCTTCCT
GGAGACCTCCGCGCCCCGCAACCTCCCCTTCTACGAGCGGCTCGGCTTCACCGTCACCGCCGACGTCGAG
GTGCCCGAAGGACCGCGCACCTGGTGCATGACCCGCAAGCCCGGTGCCTGAACGCGTTAAGTCGACAATC
AACCTCTGGATTACAAAATTTGTGAAAGATTGACTGGTATTCTTAACTATGTTGCTCCTTTTACGCTATG
TGGATACGCTGCTTTAATGCCTTTGTATCATGCTATTGCTTCCCGTATGGCTTTCATTTTCTCCTCCTTG
TATAAATCCTGGTTGCTGTCTCTTTATGAGGAGTTGTGGCCCGTTGTCAGGCAACGTGGCGTGGTGTGCA
CTGTGTTTGCTGACGCAACCCCCACTGGTTGGGGCATTGCCACCACCTGTCAGCTCCTTTCCGGGACTTT
CGCTTTCCCCCTCCCTATTGCCACGGCGGAACTCATCGCCGCCTGCCTTGCCCGCTGCTGGACAGGGGCT
CGGCTGTTGGGCACTGACAATTCCGTGGTGTTGTCGGGGAAATCATCGTCCTTTCCTTGGCTGCTCGCCT
GTGTTGCCACCTGGATTCTGCGCGGGACGTCCTTCTGCTACGTCCCTTCGGCCCTCAATCCAGCGGACCT
TCCTTCCCGCGGCCTGCTGCCGGCTCTGCGGCCTCTTCCGCGTCTTCGCCTTCGCCCTCAGACGAGTCGG
ATCTCCCTTTGGGCCGCCTCCCCGCGTCGACTTTAAGACCAATGACTTACAAGGCAGCTGTAGATCTTAG
CCACTTTTTAAAAGAAAAGGGGGGACTGGAAGGGCTAATTCACTCCCAACGAAGACAAGATCTGCTTTTT
GCTTGTACTGGGTCTCTCTGGTTAGACCAGATCTGAGCCTGGGAGCTCTCTGGCTAACTAGGGAACCCAC
TGCTTAAGCCTCAATAAAGCTTGCCTTGAGTGCTTCAAGTAGTGTGTGCCCGTCTGTTGTGTGACTCTGG
TAACTAGAGATCCCTCAGACCCTTTTAGTCAGTGTGGAAAATCTCTAGCAGTACGTATAGTAGTTCATGT
CATCTTATTATTCAGTATTTATAACTTGCAAAGAAATGAATATCAGAGAGTGAGAGGAACTTGTTTATTG
CAGCTTATAATGGTTACAAATAAAGCAATAGCATCACAAATTTCACAAATAAAGCATTTTTTTCACTGCA
TTCTAGTTGTGGTTTGTCCAAACTCATCAATGTATCTTATCATGTCTGGCTCTAGCTATCCCGCCCCTAA
CTCCGCCCATCCCGCCCCTAACTCCGCCCAGTTCCGCCCATTCTCCGCCCCATGGCTGACTAATTTTTTT
TATTTATGCAGAGGCCGAGGCCGCCTCGGCCTCTGAGCTATTCCAGAAGTAGTGAGGAGGCTTTTTTGGA
GGCCTAGGGACGTACCCAATTCGCCCTATAGTGAGTCGTATTACGCGCGCTCACTGGCCGTCGTTTTACA
ACGTCGTGACTGGGAAAACCCTGGCGTTACCCAACTTAATCGCCTTGCAGCACATCCCCCTTTCGCCAGC
TGGCGTAATAGCGAAGAGGCCCGCACCGATCGCCCTTCCCAACAGTTGCGCAGCCTGAATGGCGAATGGG
[124 nt withheld, positions 10781-10904]
C
[91 nt withheld, positions 10906-10996]
A
[49 nt withheld, positions 10998-11046]
CCTTTGACGTTGGAGTCCACGTTCTTT
[37 nt withheld, positions 11074-11110]
ACCCTATCTCGGTCTATTCTTTTGATTTATAAGGGATTTTGCCGATTTCGGCCTATTGGTTAAAAAATGA
GCTGATTTAACAAAAATTTAACGCGAATTTTAACAAAATATTAACGCTTACAATTTAGGTGGCACTTTTC
GGGGAAATGTGCGCGGAACCCCTATTTGTTTATTTTTCTAAATACATTCAAATATGTATCCGCTCATGAG
ACAATAACCCTGATAAATGCTTCAATAATATTGAAAAAGGAAGAGTATGAGTATTCAACATTTCCGTGTC
GCCCTTATTCCCTTTTTTGCGGCATTTTGCCTTCCTGTTTTTGCTCACCCAGAAACGCTGGTGAAAGTAA
AAGATGCTGAAGATCAGTTGGGTGCACGAGTGGGTTACATCGAACTGGATCTCAACAGCGGTAAGATCCT
TGAGAGTTTTCGCCCCGAAGAACGTTTTCCAATGATGAGCACTTTTAAAGTTCTGCTATGTGGCGCGGTA
TTATCCCGTATTGACGCCGGGCAAGAGCAACTCGGTCGCCGCATACACTATTCTCAGAATGACTTGGTTG
AGTACTCACCAGTCACAGAAAAGCATCTTACGGATGGCATGACAGTAAGAGAATTATGCAGTGCTGCCAT
AACCATGAGTGATAACACTGCGGCCAACTTACTTCTGACAACGATCGGAGGACCGAAGGAGCTAACCGCT
TTTTTGCACAACATGGGGGATCATGTAACTCGCCTTGATCGTTGGGAACCGGAGCTGAATGAAGCCATAC
CAAACGACGAGCGTGACACCACGATGCCTGTAGCAATGGCAACAACGTTGCGCAAACTATTAACTGGCGA
ACTACTTACTCTAGCTTCCCGGCAACAATTAATAGACTGGATGGAGGCGGATAAAGTTGCAGGACCACTT
CTGCGCTCGGCCCTTCCGGCTGGCTGGTTTATTGCTGATAAATCTGGAGCCGGTGAGCGTGGGTCTCGCG
GTATCATTGCAGCACTGGGGCCAGATGGTAAGCCCTCCCGTATCGTAGTTATCTACACGACGGGGAGTCA
GGCAACTATGGATGAACGAAATAGACAGATCGCTGAGATAGGTGCCTCACTGATTAAGCATTGGTAACTG
TCAGACCAAGTTTACTCATATATACTTTAGATTGATTTAAAACTTCATTTTTAATTTAAAAGGATCTAGG
TGAAGATCCTTTTTGATAATCTCATGACCAAAATCCCTTAACGTGAGTTTTCGTTCCACTGAGCGTCAGA
CCCCGTAGAAAAGATCAAAGGATCTTCTTGAGATCCTTTTTTTCTGCGCGTAATCTGCTGCTTGCAAACA
AAAAAACCACCGCTACCAGCGGTGGTTTGTTTGCCGGATCAAGAGCTACCAACTCTTTTTCCGAAGGTAA
CTGGCTTCAGCAGAGCGCAGATACCAAATACTGTTCTTCTAGTGTAGCCGTAGTTAGGCCACCACTTCAA
GAACTCTGTAGCACCGCCTACATACCTCGCTCTGCTAATCCTGTTACCAGTGGCTGCTGCCAGTGGCGAT
AAGTCGTGTCTTACCGGGTTGGACTCAAGACGATAGTTACCGGATAAGGCGCAGCGGTCGGGCTGAACGG
GGGGTTCGTGCACACAGCCCAGCTTGGAGCGAACGACCTACACCGAACTGAGATACCTACAGCGTGAGCT
ATGAGAAAGCGCCACGCTTCCCGAAGGGAGAAAGGCGGACAGGTATCCGGTAAGCGGCAGGGTCGGAACA
GGAGAGCGCACGAGGGAGCTTCCAGGGGGAAACGCCTGGTATCTTTATAGTCCTGTCGGGTTTCGCCACC
TCTGACTTGAGCGTCGATTTTTGTGATGCTCGTCAGGGGGGCGGAGCCTATGGAAAAACGCCAGCAACGC
GGCCTTTTTACGGTTCCTGGCCTTTTGCTGGCCTTTTGCTCACATGTTCTTTCCTGCGTTATCCCCTGAT
TCTGTGGATAACCGTATTACCGCCTTTGAGTGAGCTGATACCGCTCGCCGCAGCCGAACGACCGAGCGCA
GCGAGTCAGTGAGCGAGGAAGCGGAAGAGCGCCCAATACGCAAACCGCCTCTCCCCGCGCGTTGGCCGAT
TCATTAATGCAGCTGGCACGACAGGTTTCCCGACTGGAAAGCGGGCAGTGAGCGCAACGCAATTAATGTG
AGTTAGCTCACTCATTAGGCACCCCAGGCTTTACACTTTATGCTTCCGGCTCGTATGTTGTGTGGAATTG
TGAGCGGATAACAATTTCACACAGGAAACAGCTATGACCATGATTACGCCAAGCGCGCAATTAACCCTCA
CTAAAGGGAACAAAAGCTGGAGCTGCAAGC
Features (pLannotate 1.2.2; 30 found; start..end, strand, type, name):
      5..231     +  promoter       RSV promoter: Rous sarcoma virus enhancer/promoter
    232..412     +  LTR            5' LTR (truncated): truncated 5' long terminal repeat (LTR) from HIV-1
    459..584     +  misc_feature   HIV-1 Ψ: packaging signal of human immunodeficiency virus type 1
    568..931     +  CDS            HIV-1 gag (fragment): gag protein from human immunodeficiency virus 1; gag
   1077..1310    +  misc_feature   RRE: The Rev response element (RRE) of HIV-1 allows for Rev-dependent mRNA export from the nucleus to the cytoplasm.
   1687..1713    +  CDS            Rev (fragment): human immunodeficiency virus 1 (HIV-1) Rev protein; rev; enhances nuclear export of unspliced and incompletely spliced viral mRNAs
   1717..1957    +  promoter       U6 promoter: RNA polymerase III promoter for human U6 snRNA
   2143..2802    -  CDS            deoC1: DEOC1_STAAN - Also known as dra. Experimental evidence at protein level: Swiss-Prot protein existence level 1. Catalyzes a reversible aldol reaction between acetaldehyde and D-glyceraldehyde 3-phosphate to generate 2-deoxy-D-ribose 5- phosphate. From Staphylococcus aureus (strain N315).
   3847..3922    +  misc_RNA       gRNA scaffold: guide RNA scaffold for the Streptococcus pyogenes CRISPR/Cas9 system
   3970..4087    +  misc_feature   cPPT/CTS: central polypurine tract and central termination sequence of HIV-1
   4156..4367    +  promoter       EF-1α core promoter: core promoter for human elongation factor EF-1α
   4471..6186    +  CDS            Cas9(N): N-terminal portion of Streptococcus pyogenes Cas9 (Zetsche et al., 2015)
   6073..8571    +  CDS            Cas9(C): C-terminal portion of Streptococcus pyogenes Cas9 (Zetsche et al., 2015)
   8692..9291    +  CDS            PuroR (fragment): puromycin N-acetyltransferase; pac from Streptomyces; confers resistance to puromycin
   9307..9895    +  misc_feature   WPRE: woodchuck hepatitis virus posttranscriptional regulatory element
   9946..9965    +  misc_feature   cPPT/CTS (fragment): central polypurine tract and central termination sequence of HIV-1
   9967..10200   +  LTR            3' LTR (ΔU3): self-inactivating 3' long terminal repeat (LTR) from HIV-1
  10278..10399   +  polyA_signal   SV40 poly(A) signal: SV40 polyadenylation signal
  10439..10574   +  rep_origin     SV40 ori: SV40 origin of replication
  10595..10613   -  promoter       T7 promoter: promoter for bacteriophage T7 RNA polymerase
  10621..10776   +  CDS            lacZα (fragment): LacZα fragment of β-galactosidase; lacZ fragment
  10781..11209   +  rep_origin     f1 ori (sequence partly withheld): f1 bacteriophage origin of replication; arrow indicates direction of (+) strand synthesis
  11262..11366   +  promoter       AmpR promoter: bla
  11367..12227   +  CDS            AmpR: β-lactamase; bla; confers resistance to ampicillin, carbenicillin, and related antibiotics
  12398..12986   +  rep_origin     ori: high-copy-number ColE1/pMB1/pBR322/pUC origin of replication
  13169..13261   +  CDS            lacI (fragment): lac repressor; lacI; The lac repressor binds to the lac operator to inhibit transcription in E. coli. This inhibition can be relieved by adding lactose or isopropyl-β-D-thiogalactopyranoside (IPTG).
  13274..13295   +  protein_bind   CAP binding site: CAP binding activates transcription in the presence of cAMP. E. coli catabolite activator protein
  13310..13340   +  promoter       lac promoter: promoter for the E. coli lac operon
  13344..13366   +  protein_bind   lac operator (fragment): The lac repressor binds to the lac operator to inhibit transcription in E. coli. This inhibition can be relieved by adding lactose or isopropyl-β-D-thiogalactopyranoside (IPTG). lac repressor encoded by lacI
  13409..13427   +  promoter       T3 promoter: promoter for bacteriophage T3 RNA polymerase
