[The description below was written by a language model from this plasmid's Addgene catalogue record and pLannotate feature annotations shown in this document.]
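Description:
lentiCRISPR is a 13,450-nt, all-in-one lentiviral CRISPR vector built on the pLKO_TRC005 backbone. It delivers both Streptococcus pyogenes Cas9 and a single guide RNA to mammalian cells from one provirus. In bacteria it is maintained at high copy through a ColE1/pUC-type origin with ampicillin selection. The record notes that it should be propagated only in recombination-deficient strains, because the lentiviral repeats are prone to rearrangement. An f1 origin, an SV40 origin and poly(A) signal, and lac, T7 and T3 remnants are also present in the backbone.

The viral portion has a third-generation layout. An RSV promoter is fused to a truncated HIV-1 5' LTR, followed by the Ψ packaging signal with a gag fragment, the RRE for Rev-dependent export, a cPPT/CTS, a WPRE to enhance expression, and a self-inactivating ΔU3 3' LTR.

Within this frame, a human U6 Pol III promoter lies upstream of the S. pyogenes gRNA scaffold. The two are separated by roughly 1.9 kb that includes a segment annotated by homology as a bacterial deoC1 gene. This region appears to be filler occupying the guide position, although the record does not state how guides are cloned.

Downstream, the EFS (EF-1α core) promoter is listed as driving both the roughly 4.2 kb Cas9 coding sequence and the puromycin N-acetyltransferase gene. The linker joining the two is not annotated. Puromycin therefore selects for transduced cells that express Cas9.

The vector was developed for genome-scale CRISPR-Cas9 knockout screening in human cells. The depositor has discontinued it in favour of a second version and a two-plasmid system that separates Cas9 and the guide RNA.
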