Addgene plasmid #49535: lentiCRISPR
Purpose: This vector has been discontinued as of 5/8/2014. See Comments below for information on the updated version of the lentiCRISPR vector.
Depositing lab: Feng Zhang. Depositing organization: Broad Institute. Publication: Genome-scale CRISPR-Cas9 knockout screening in human cells. Shalem O, Sanjana NE, Hartenian E, Shi X, Scott DA, Mikkelsen TS, Heckl D, Ebert BL, Root DE, Doench JG, Zhang F. Science. 2014 Jan 3;343(6166):84-7. doi: 10.1126/science.1247005. Epub 2013 Dec 12. PubMed 24336571.
Backbone
  Vector backbone: pLKO_TRC005
  Vector type: Lentiviral, CRISPR
  Selectable markers: Puromycin
Growth in bacteria
  Bacterial resistance: Ampicillin, 100 μg/mL
  Growth temperature: 37°C
  Growth strain: Stbl3
  Growth instructions: Use SapI digest to check for unwanted recombination of lentiviral plasmid. Only amplify in RecA- bacteria (eg. Stbl3).
  Copy number: High Copy
Gene/Insert 1
  Gene/Insert name: Cas9 (alt name: S. pyogenes CRISPR-Cas9)
  Species: Synthetic
  Insert size (bp): 4200
  Promoter: EFS
  Cloning method: Restriction Enzyme; 5′ cloning site BamHI (not destroyed); 3′ cloning site NheI (not destroyed)
  Sequencing primers: 5′ GGTACAGTGCAGGGGAAAGA; 3′ TGCCCTCCAAATATGTGAACT
Gene/Insert 2
  Gene/Insert name: Puromycin resistance (alt names: puromycin N-acetyl-transferase; PAC)
  Insert size (bp): 600
  Promoter: EFS
  Cloning method: Restriction Enzyme; 5′ cloning site NheI (not destroyed); 3′ cloning site MluI (not destroyed)
  Sequencing primers: 5′ TGCTGCTACTAAGAAAGCTGGTC
Terms and licenses: Academic/Nonprofit Terms; Industry Terms: Not Available to Industry
Depositor comments: AS OF 5/8/2014, THIS VECTOR IS DISCONTINUED. Version 2 of the lentiCRISPR vector can be found here: http://www.addgene.org/52961 There is also now a two-plasmid lentiviral CRISPR system from the Zhang lab with the Cas9 and gRNA on separate plasmids: http://www.addgene.org/52962 http://www.addgene.org/52963
How to cite: lentiCRISPR was a gift from Feng Zhang (Addgene plasmid # 49535)
