>Addgene plasmid #49535 | lentiCRISPR | addgene partial sequence | sequence record 81495 | WPRE-R 5'-CATAGCGTAAAAGGAGCAACA-3'
GTCAATCTTTCACAAATTTTGTAATCCAGAGGTTGATTGTCGACTTAACGCGTTCAGGCACCGGGCTTGC
GGGTCATGCACCAGGTGCGCGGTCCTTCGGGCACCTCGACGTCGGCGGTGACGGTGAAGCCGAGCCGCTC
GTAGAAGGGGAGGTTGCGGGGCGCGGAGGTCTCCAGGAAGGCGGGCACCCCGGCGCGCTCGGCCGCCTCC
ACTCCGGGGAGCACGACGGCGCTGCCCAGACCCTTGCCCTGGTGGTCGGGCGAGACTCCGACGGTGGCCA
GGAACCACGCGGGCTCCTTGGGCCGGTGCGGCGCCAGGAGGCCTTCCATCTGTTGCTGCGCGGCCAGCCG
GGAACCGCTCAACTCGGCCATGCGCGGGCCGATCTCGGCGAACACCGCCCCCGCTTCGACGCTCTCCGGC
GTGGTCCAGACCGCCACCGCGGCGCCGTCGTCCGCGACCCACACCTTGCCGATGTCGAGCCCGACGCGCG
TGAGGAAGAGTTCTTGCAGCTCGGTGACCCGCTCGATGTGGCGGTCCGGATCGACGGTGTGGCGCGTGGC
GGGGTAGTCGGCGAACGCGGCGGCGAGGGTGCGTACGGCCCTGGGGACGTCGTCGCGGGTGGCGAGGCGC
ACCGTGGGCTTGTACTCGGTCATGGGGCCGGGGTTCTCCTCCACGTCGCCGGCCTGCTTCAGCAGGCTGA
AGTTGGTGGCGCCGCTGCCGCTAGCTTTCTTTTTCTTAGCTTGACCAGCTTTCTTAGTAGCAGCAGGACG
CTTGTCGCCTCCCAGCTGAGACAGGTCGATCCGTGTCTCGTACAGGCCGGTGATGCTCTGGTGGATCAGG
GTGGCGTCCAGCACCTCTTTGGTGCTGGTGTACCTCTTCCGGTCGATGGTGGTGTCAAAGTACTTGAAGG
CGGCAGGGGCTCCCAGATTGGTCAGGGTAAACAGGTGGATGATATTCTCGGCCTGCTCTCTGATGGGCTT
ATCCCGGTGCTTGTTGTAGGCGGACAGCACTTTGTCCAGATTAGCGTCGGCCAGGATCACTCTCTTGGAG
AACTCGCTGATCTGCTCGATGATCT
