>Addgene plasmid #49535 | lentiCRISPR | addgene partial sequence | sequence record 81915 | hU6-F 5'-GAGGGCCTATTTCCCATGATT-3'
ATACGATACAAGGCTGTTAGAGAGATAATTAGAATTAATTTGACTGTAAACACAAAGATATTAGTACAAA
ATACGTGACGTAGAAAGTAATAATTTCTTGGGTAGTTTGCAGTTTTAAAATTATGTTTTAAAATGGACTA
TCATATGCTTACCGTAACTTGAAAGTATTTCGATTTCTTGGCTTTATATATCTTGTGGAAAGGACGAAAC
ACCGGAGACGGTTGTAAATGAGCACACAAAATACACATGCTAAAATATTATATTCTATGACCTTTATAAA
ATCAACCAAAATCTTCTTTTTAATAACTTTAGTATCAATAATTAGAATTTTTATGTTCCTTTTTGCAAAC
TTTTAATAAAAATGAGCAAAATAAAAAAACGCTAGTTTTAGTAACTCGCGTTGTTTTCTTCACCTTTAAT
AATAGCTACTCCACCACTTGTTCCTAAGCGGTCAGCTCCTGCTTCAATCATTTTTTGAGCATCTTCAAAT
GTTCTAACTCCACCAGCTGCTTTAACTAAAGCATTGTCTTTAACAACTGACTTCATTAGTTTAACATCTT
CAAATGTTGCACCTGATTTTGAAAATCCTGTTGATGTTTTAACAAATTCTAATCCAGCTTCAACAGCTAT
TTCACAAGCTTTCATGATTTCTTCTTTTGTTAATAAACAATTTTCCATAATACATTTAACAACATGTGAT
CCAGCTGCTTTTTTTACAGCTTTCATGTCTTCTAAAACTAATTCATAATTTTTGTCTTTTAATGCACCAA
TATTTAATACCATATCAATTTCTGTTGCACCATCTTTAATTGCTTCAGAAACTTCGAATGCTTTTGTAGC
TGTTGTGCATGCACCTAGAGGAAAACCTACAACATTTGTTATTCCTACATTTGTGCCTTTTAATAATTCT
TTACAATAGCTTGTTCAATATGAATTAACACAAACTGTTGCAAAATCAAATTCAATTGCTTCATCACATA
ATTGTTTAATTTCAGCTTTCGTAGCATCTTGTTTTAATAATGTGTGATCTATATATTTGTTTAG
