>Addgene plasmid #49535 | lentiCRISPR | addgene partial sequence | sequence record 81916 | hSpCas9-R1 5'-CGCTCGTGCTTCTTATCCTC-3'
TCTTCCAGTCTGTGGAAGAAGCTGTCGTCCACCTTGGCCATCTCGTTGCTGAAGATCTCTTGCAGATAGC
AGATCCGGTTCTTCCGTCTGGTGTATCTTCTTCTGGCGGTTCTCTTCAGCCGGGTGGCCTCGGCTGTTTC
GCCGCTGTCGAACAGCAGGGCTCCGATCAGGTTCTTCTTGATGCTGTGCCGGTCGGTGTTGCCCAGCACC
TTGAATTTCTTGCTGGGCACCTTGTACTCGTCGGTGATCACGGCCCAGCCCACAGAGTTGGTGCCGATGT
CCAGGCCGATGCTGTACTTCTTGTCGGCTGCTGGGACTCCGTGGATACCGACCTTCCGCTTCTTCTTTGG
GGCCATCTTATCGTCATCGTCTTTGTAATCCATGGTGGCGGATCCCGCGTCACGACACCTGTGTTCTGGC
GGCAAACCCGTTGCGAAAAAGAACGTTCACGGCGACTACTGCACTTATATACGGTTCTCCCCCACCCTCG
GGAAAAAGGCGGAGCCAGTACACGACATCACTTTCCCAGTTTACCCCGCGCCACCTTCTCTAGGCACCGG
TTCAATTGCCGACCCCTCCCCCCAACTTCTCGGGGACTGTGGGCGATGTGCGCTCTGCCCACTGACGGGC
ACCGGAGCCACTCGAGCCGGCGCCAAAGTGGATCTCTGCTGTCCCTGTAATAAACCCGAAAATTTTGAAT
TTTTGTAATTTGTTTTTGTAATTCTTTAGTTTGTATGTCTGTTGCTATTATGTCTACTATTCTTTCCCCT
GCACTGTACCCCCCAATCCCCCCTTTTCTTTTAAAATTGTGGATGAATACTGCCATTTGTCTCAAGATCT
AGAATTCAAAAAAGCACCGACTCGGTGCCACTTTTTCAAGTTGATAACGGACTAGCCTTATTTTAACTTG
CTATTTCTAGCTCTAAAACAGAGACGTACAAAAAAGAGCAAGAAGCTAAAAAAGATTTAAAAATTATTTT
TAGCGCAGTTAATGGAACAGGAACTAAATTTACCCCAAAAATATTACGTGAATCAGGATATAACGT
