>Addgene plasmid #49535 | lentiCRISPR | addgene partial sequence | sequence record 81917 | dCas9-R2 5'-GGGTTTCCACCAGCTGTCTC-3'
GCCTTATCCAGTTCGCTCAGGCCGCCTCTCTCGGCCTTGGTCAGATTGTCGAACTTTCTCTGGGTAATCA
GCTTGGCGTTCAGCAGCTGCCGCCAGTAGTTCTTCATCTTCTTCACGACCTCTTCGGAGGGCACGTTGTC
GCTCTTGCCCCGGTTCTTGTCGCTTCTGGTCAGCACCTTGTTGTCGATGGAGTCGTCCTTCAGAAAGCTC
TGAGGCACGATATGGTCCACATCGTAGTCGGACAGCCGGTTGATGTCCAGTTCCTGGTCCACGTACATAT
CCCGCCCATTCTGCAGGTAGTACAGGTACAGCTTCTCGTTCTGCAGCTGGGTGTTTTCCACGGGGTGTTC
TTTCAGGATCTGGCTGCCCAGCTCTTTGATGCCCTCTTCGATCCGCTTCATTCTCTCGCGGCTGTTCTTC
TGTCCCTTCTGGGTGGTCTGGTTCTCTCTGGCCATTTCGATCACGATGTTCTCGGGCTTGTGCCGGCCCA
TCACTTTCACGAGCTCGTCCACCACCTTCACTGTCTGCAGGATGCCCTTCTTAATGGCGGGGCTGCCGGC
CAGATTGGCAATGTGCTCGTGCAGGCTATCGCCCTGGCCGGACACCTGGGCTTTCTGGATGTCCTCTTTA
AAGGTCAGGCTGTCGTCGTGGATCAGCTGCATGAAGTTTCTGTTGGCGAAGCCGTCGGACTTCAGGAAAT
CCAGGATTGTCTTGCCGGACTGCTTGTCCCGGATGCCGTTGATCAGCTTCCGGCTCAGCCTGCCCCAGCC
GGTGTATCTCCGCCGCTTCAGCTGCTTCATCACTTTGTCGTCGAACAGGTGGGCATAGGTTTTCAGCCGT
TCCTCGATCATCTCTCTGTCCTCAAACAGTGTCAGGGTCAGCACGATATCTTCCAGAATGTCCTCGTTTT
CCTCATTGTCCAGGAAGTCCTTGTCCTTGATAATTTTCAGCAGATCGTGGTATGTGCCCAGGGAGGCGTT
GAACCGATCTTCCACGCCGGAGATTTCCACGGAGTCGAAGCACTCGATTTTCTTGAAGTAGTCCT
