>Addgene plasmid #49535 | lentiCRISPR | addgene partial sequence | sequence record 82232 | M13pUC-Rev 5'-AGCGGATAACAATTTCACACAGG-3'
TGACCATGATTACGCCAAGCGCGCAATTAACCCTCACTAAAGGGAACAAAAGCTGGAGCTGCAAGCTTAA
TGTAGTCTTATGCAATACTCTTGTAGTCTTGCAACATGGTAACGATGAGTTAGCAACATGCCTTACAAGG
AGAGAAAAAGCACCGTGCATGCCGATTGGTGGAAGTAAGGTGGTACGATCGTGCCTTATTAGGAAGGCAA
CAGACGGGTCTGACATGGATTGGACGAACCACTGAATTGCCGCATTGCAGAGATATTGTATTTAAGTGCC
TAGCTCGATACATAAACGGGTCTCTCTGGTTAGACCAGATCTGAGCCTGGGAGCTCTCTGGCTAACTAGG
GAACCCACTGCTTAAGCCTCAATAAAGCTTGCCTTGAGTGCTTCAAGTAGTGTGTGCCCGTCTGTTGTGT
GACTCTGGTAACTAGAGATCCCTCAGACCCTTTTAGTCAGTGTGGAAAATCTCTAGCAGTGGCGCCCGAA
CAGGGACTTGAAAGCGAAAGGGAAACCAGAGGAGCTCTCTCGACGCAGGACTCGGCTTGCTGAAGCGCGC
ACGGCAAGAGGCGAGGGGCGGCGACTGGTGAGTACGCCAAAAATTTTGACTAGCGGAGGCTAGAAGGAGA
GAGATGGGTGCGAGAGCGTCAGTATTAAGCGGGGGAGAATTAGATCGCGATGGGAAAAAATTCGGTTAAG
GCCAGGGGGAAAGAAAAAATATAAATTAAAACATATAGTATGGGCAAGCAGGGAGCTAGAACGATTCGCA
GTTAATCCTGGCCTGTTAGAAACATCAGAAGGCTGTAGACAAATACTGGGACAGCTACAACCATCCCTTC
AGACAGGATCAGAAGAACTTAGATCATTATATAATACAGTAGCAACCCTCTATTGTGTGCATCAAAGGAT
AGAGATAAAAGACACCAAGGAAGCTTTAGACAAGATAGAGGAAGAGCAAAACAAAAGTAAGACCACCGCA
CAGCAAGCGGCCGCTGATCTTCAGACCTGGAGGAGGAGATATGAGGGACAATTGGAGAAGTGAATTATAT
AAAT
