>Addgene plasmid #49535 | lentiCRISPR | addgene partial sequence | sequence record 82238 | puro-variant-R 5'-gtgggcttgtactcggtcat-3'
GTCGCCGGCCTGCTTCAGCAGGCTGAAGTTGGTGGCGCCGCTGCCGCTAGCTTTCTTTTTCTTAGCTTGA
CCAGCTTTCTTAGTAGCAGCAGGACGCTTGTCGCCTCCCAGCTGAGACAGGTCGATCCGTGTCTCGTACA
GGCCGGTGATGCTCTGGTGGATCAGGGTGGCGTCCAGCACCTCTTTGGTGCTGGTGTACCTCTTCCGGTC
GATGGTGGTGTCAAAGTACTTGAAGGCGGCAGGGGCTCCCAGATTGGTCAGGGTAAACAGGTGGATGATA
TTCTCGGCCTGCTCTCTGATGGGCTTATCCCGGTGCTTGTTGTAGGCGGACAGCACTTTGTCCAGATTAG
CGTCGGCCAGGATCACTCTCTTGGAGAACTCGCTGATCTGCTCGATGATCTCGTCCAGGTAGTGCTTGTG
CTGTTCCACAAACAGCTGTTTCTGCTCATTATCCTCGGGGGAGCCCTTCAGCTTCTCATAGTGGCTGGCC
AGGTACAGGAAGTTCACATATTTGGAGGGCAGGGCCAGTTCGTTTCCCTTCTGCAGTTCGCCGGCAGAGG
CCAGCATTCTCTTCCGGCCGTTTTCCAGCTCGAACAGGGAGTACTTAGGCAGCTTGATGATCAGGTCCTT
TTTCACTTCTTTGTAGCCCTTGGCTTCCAGAAAGTCGATGGGATTCTTCTCGAAGCTGCTTCTTTCCATG
ATGGTGATCCCCAGCAGCTCTTTCACACTCTTCAGTTTCTTGGACTTGCCCTTTTCCACTTTGGCCACCA
CCAGCACAGAATAGGCCACGGTGGGGCTGTCGAAGCCGCCGTACTTCTTAGGGTCCCAGTCCTTCTTTCT
GGCGATCAGCTTATCGCTGTTCCTCTTGGGCAGGATAGACTCTTTGCTGAAGCCGCCTGTCTGCACCTCG
GTCTTTTTCACGATATTCACTTGGGGCATGCTCAGCACTTTCCGCACGGTGGCAAAATCCCGGCCCTTAT
CCCACACGATCTCCCCGGTTTCGCCGTTTGTCTCGATCAGAGGCCGCTTCCGGATCTCGCCGTTGGCCAG
GGTAATCTCGGTCTTGAAAAAGTTCATGATGTTGCTGTAGAAGAAGTACTTGGCGGT
