>Addgene plasmid #49535 | lentiCRISPR | addgene partial sequence | sequence record 82283 | StrepPyoCas9-5UTR-F 5'-CGGTGCCACTTTTTCAAGTTG-3'
CCTTATTTTAACTTGCTATTTCTAGCTCTAAAACAGAGACGTACAAAAAAGAGCAAGAAGCTAAAAAAGA
TTTAAAAATTATTTTTAGCGCAGTTAATGGAACAGGAACTAAATTTACCCCAAAAATATTACGTGAATCA
GGATATAACGTTATTGAGGTTGAAGAGCATGCATTTGAAGATGAAACATTTAAAAATGTTGTAAATCCAA
ATCCAGAATTTGATCCTGCATGAAAAATACCGCTTGAATATGGTATTAAACATGATGCAGATATTATTAT
TATGAATGACCCAGATGCTGACAGATTTGGAATGGCAATAAAACATGATGGTCATTTTGTAAGATTAGAT
GGAAATCAAACAGGACCAATTTTAATTGATTGAAAATTATCAAATCTAAAACGCTTAAATAGCATTCCAA
AAAATCCGGCTCTATATTCAAGTTTTGTAACAAGTGATTTGGGTGATAGAATCGCTCATGAAAAATATGG
AGTTAATATTGTAAAAACTTTAACTGGATTTAAATGAATGGGTAGAGAAATTGCTAAAGAAGAAGATAAC
GGATTAAATTTTGTTTTTGCTTATGAAGAAAGTTATGGATATGTAATTGATGACTCAGCTAGAGATAAAG
ATGGAATACAAGCTTCTATATTAATAGCAGAGGCTGCTTGATTTTATAAAAAACAAAATAAAACATTAGT
AGACTATTTAGAAGATTTATTTAAAGAAATGGGTGCATATTACACTTTCACTTTAAACTTGAATTTTAAA
CCAGAAGAAAAGAAATTAAAAATTGAACCATTAATGAAATCATTGAGAGCAACACCCTTAACTCAAATTG
CTGGACTTAAAGTTGTTAATGTTGAAGACTACATCGATGGAATGTATAATATGCCAGGACAAGACTTACT
AAAATTTTATTTAGAAGATAAGTCATGATTTGCTGTTCGCCCAAGTGGAACTGAACCTAAACTAAAAATT
TATTTTATAGGTGTTGGTGAATCTGTTCAAAACGCTAAAGTTAAAGTAGACGAAATTATTAAAGAATTAA
AATTAAAAATGAATATATAGGAGAAAAAATGAA
