>Addgene plasmid #49535 | lentiCRISPR | addgene partial sequence | sequence record 91485 | synthCas9Int-R 5'-CCTTCTGGGTGGTCTGGTTC-3'
TCTCGGGCTTGTGCCGGCCCATCACTTTCACGAGCTCGTCCACCACCTTCACTGTCTGCAGGATGCCCTT
CTTAATGGCGGGGCTGCCGGCCAGATTGGCAATGTGCTCGTGCAGGCTATCGCCCTGGCCGGACACCTGG
GCTTTCTGGATGTCCTCTTTAAAGGTCAGGCTGTCGTCGTGGATCAGCTGCATGAAGTTTCTGTTGGCGA
AGCCGTCGGACTTCAGGAAATCCAGGATTGTCTTGCCGGACTGCTTGTCCCGGATGCCGTTGATCAGCTT
CCGGCTCAGCCTGCCCCAGCCGGTGTATCTCCGCCGCTTCAGCTGCTTCATCACTTTGTCGTCGAACAGG
TGGGCATAGGTTTTCAGCCGTTCCTCGATCATCTCTCTGTCCTCAAACAGTGTCAGGGTCAGCACGATAT
CTTCCAGAATGTCCTCGTTTTCCTCATTGTCCAGGAAGTCCTTGTCCTTGATAATTTTCAGCAGA
