>Addgene plasmid #49535 | lentiCRISPR | addgene partial sequence | sequence record 91984 | EF1a-F_alt 5'-gccgtgaacgttctttttc-3'
ACAGGTGTCGTGACGCGGGATCCGCCACCATGGATTACAAAGACGATGACGATAAGATGGCCCCAAAGAA
GAAGCGGAAGGTCGGTATCCACGGAGTCCCAGCAGCCGACAAGAAGTACAGCATCGGCCTGGACATCGGC
ACCAACTCTGTGGGCTGGGCCGTGATCACCGACGAGTACAAGGTGCCCAGCAAGAAATTCAAGGTGCTGG
GCAACACCGACCGGCACAGCATCAAGAAGAACCTGATCGGAGCCCTGCTGTTCGACAGCGGCGAAACAGC
CGAGGCCACCCGGCTGAAGAGAACCGCCAGAAGAAGATACACCAGACGGAAGAACCGGATCTGCTATCTG
CAAGAGATCTTCAGCAACGAGATGGCCAAGGTGGACGACAGCTTCTTCCACAGACTGGAAGAGTCCTTCC
TGGTGGAAGAGGATAAGAAGCACGAGCGGCACCCCATCTTCGGCAACATCGTGGACGAGGTGGCCTACCA
CGAGAAGTACCCCACCATCTACCACCTGAGAAAGAAACTGGTGGACAGCACCGACAAGGCCGACCTGCGG
CTGATCTATCTGGCCCTGGCCCACATGATCAAGTTCCGGGGCCACTTCCTGATCGAGGGCGACCTGAACC
CCGACAACAGCGACGTGGACAAGCTGTTCATCCAGCTGGTGCAGACCTACAACCAGCTGTTCGAGGAAAA
CCCCATCAACGCCAGCGGCGTGGACGCCAAGGCCATCCTGTCTGCCAGACTGAGCAAGAGCAGACGGCTG
GAAAATCTGATCGCCCAGCTGCCCGGCGAGAAGAAGAATGGCCTGTTCGGAAACCTGATTGCCCTGAGCC
TGGGCCTGACCCCCAACTTCAAGAGCAACTTCGACCTGGCCGAGGATGCCAAACTGCAGCTGAGCAAGGA
CACCTACGACGACGACCTGGACAACCTGCTGGCCCAGATCGGCGACCAGTACGCCGACCTGTTTCTGGCC
GCCAAGAACCTGTCCGACGCCATCCTGCTGA
